Addgene plasmid #113619: pCMV6-AC 4-μHOM
Purpose: Reporter for Alt-EJ, variant of EJ7-GFP. Double strand breaks are induced with the 7a & 7h, or 7a & 7i sgRNAs, with CAS9. EJ using 4 nt of microhomology causes a deletion mutation and restores GFP
Depositing lab: Jeremy Stark. Depositing organization: Beckman Research Institute of the City of Hope. Publication: C-NHEJ without indels is robust and requires synergistic function of distinct XLF domains. Bhargava R, Sandhu M, Muk S, Lee G, Vaidehi N, Stark JM. Nat Commun. 2018 Jun 27;9(1):2484. doi: 10.1038/s41467-018-04867-5. PubMed 29950655.
Backbone
  Vector backbone: pCMV6-AC
  Vector type: Mammalian Expression
  Selectable markers: Neomycin (select with G418)
Growth in bacteria
  Bacterial resistance: Ampicillin, 100 μg/mL
  Growth temperature: 37°C
  Growth strain: DH5alpha
  Copy number: Unknown
Gene/Insert
  Gene/Insert name: 4-μHOM variant of EGFP
  Species: Synthetic
  Cloning method: Restriction Enzyme; 5′ cloning site EcoRI (not destroyed); 3′ cloning site XhoI (not destroyed)
  Sequencing primers: 5′ CGCAAATGGGCGGTAGGCGTG
Terms and licenses: Academic/Nonprofit Terms; Industry Terms: Not Available to Industry
How to cite: pCMV6-AC 4-μHOM was a gift from Jeremy Stark (Addgene plasmid # 113619 ; http://n2t.net/addgene:113619 ; RRID:Addgene_113619)
