[The description below was written by a language model from this plasmid's Addgene catalogue record and pLannotate feature annotations shown in this document.]
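Description:
pCMV6-AC 4-μHOM is a mammalian expression plasmid of about 6.8 kb built on the pCMV6-AC backbone. It carries a synthetic, interrupted EGFP reporter designed to measure alternative end joining (Alt-EJ), and is a variant of the EJ7-GFP reporter. In bacteria it is propagated through a high-copy ColE1/pUC-type origin with ampicillin selection from the β-lactamase gene. An f1 origin and remnants of lac sequences (lacZα and lacI fragments, lac promoter and operator) are also present in the backbone. For mammalian cells, an SV40 enhancer/early promoter drives a neomycin phosphotransferase gene followed by an SV40 polyadenylation signal, which permits G418 selection of cells that have taken up the reporter.

The reporter cassette was cloned between EcoRI and XhoI sites. It lies downstream of the CMV immediate-early enhancer and promoter, with a T7 promoter just before the coding region, and is terminated by the human growth hormone polyadenylation signal. The annotation detects the GFP coding sequence as two separate fragments split by a short unannotated gap, consistent with an EGFP gene disrupted by intervening sequence so that the intact plasmid does not produce fluorescent protein. According to the record, two double-strand breaks are induced with Cas9 and paired sgRNAs (7a with 7h, or 7a with 7i). Joining of the ends through 4 nucleotides of microhomology then creates a deletion that restores GFP. The frequency of GFP-positive cells therefore reports this specific microhomology-mediated repair outcome, which makes the construct useful for studying the genetic requirements of Alt-EJ relative to other end-joining events.
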