Features (pLannotate 1.2.2; 19 found; start..end, strand, type, name):
      4..158     -  CDS            lacZα (fragment): LacZα fragment of β-galactosidase; lacZ fragment
    318..697     +  enhancer       CMV enhancer: human cytomegalovirus immediate early enhancer
    699..898     +  promoter       CMV promoter: human cytomegalovirus (CMV) immediate early promoter
    927..945     +  promoter       T7 promoter: promoter for bacteriophage T7 RNA polymerase
    966..1169    +  CDS            EGFP (fragment): EGFP is a basic (constitutively fluorescent) green fluorescent protein published in 1996, derived from Aequorea victoria. It is reported to be a rapidly-maturing weak dimer with moderate acid sensitivity.
   1214..1824    +  CDS            d1EGFP (fragment): EGFP destabilized by fusion to a mutated version of residues 422-461 of mouse ornithine decarboxylase, giving an in vivo half-life of ~1 hour mammalian codon-optimized
   1981..2603    +  polyA_signal   hGH poly(A) signal: human growth hormone polyadenylation signal
   2632..2961    +  promoter       SV40 promoter: SV40 enhancer and early promoter
   3028..3819    +  CDS            neo: KKA2_KLEPN - Also known as kan, nptII. Experimental evidence at protein level: Swiss-Prot protein existence level 1. Resistance to kanamycin, neomycin, paromomycin, ribostamycin, butirosin and gentamicin B. From Klebsiella pneumoniae.
   3843..4001    +  CDS            ble (fragment): BLE_KLEPN - Experimental evidence at protein level: Swiss-Prot protein existence level 1. Binding protein with a strong affinity to the bleomycin family of antibiotics. Binds to CL990; an antimitotic-antibiotic compound. From Klebsiella pneumoniae.
   3996..4117    +  polyA_signal   SV40 poly(A) signal: SV40 polyadenylation signal
   4190..4206    -  protein_bind   lac operator: The lac repressor binds to the lac operator to inhibit transcription in E. coli. This inhibition can be relieved by adding lactose or isopropyl-β-D-thiogalactopyranoside (IPTG). lac repressor encoded by lacI
   4214..4244    -  promoter       lac promoter: promoter for the E. coli lac operon
   4259..4280    -  protein_bind   CAP binding site: CAP binding activates transcription in the presence of cAMP. E. coli catabolite activator protein
   4293..4385    -  CDS            lacI (fragment): lac repressor; lacI; The lac repressor binds to the lac operator to inhibit transcription in E. coli. This inhibition can be relieved by adding lactose or isopropyl-β-D-thiogalactopyranoside (IPTG).
   4568..5156    -  rep_origin     ori: high-copy-number ColE1/pMB1/pBR322/pUC origin of replication
   5327..6187    -  CDS            AmpR: β-lactamase; bla; confers resistance to ampicillin, carbenicillin, and related antibiotics
   6188..6292    -  promoter       AmpR promoter: bla
   6319..6747    +  rep_origin     f1 ori (sequence partly withheld): f1 bacteriophage origin of replication; arrow indicates direction of (+) strand synthesis
>Addgene plasmid #113619 | pCMV6-AC 4-μHOM | addgene full sequence | sequence record 218256 | Addgene NGS Result
CCATTCGCCATTCAGGCTGCGCAACTGTTGGGAAGGGCGATCGGTGCGGGCCTCTTCGCTATTACGCCAG
CTGGCGAAAGGGGGATGTGCTGCAAGGCGATTAAGTTGGGTAACGCCAGGGTTTTCCCAGTCACGACGTT
GTAAAACGACGGCCAGTGCCAAGCTGATCTATACATTGAATCAATATTGGCAATTAGCCATATTAGTCAT
TGGTTATATAGCATAAATCAATATTGGCTATTGGCCATTGCATACGTTGTATCTATATCATAATATGTAC
ATTTATATTGGCTCATGTCCAATATGACCGCCATGTTGACATTGATTATTGACTAGTTATTAATAGTAAT
CAATTACGGGGTCATTAGTTCATAGCCCATATATGGAGTTCCGCGTTACATAACTTACGGTAAATGGCCC
GCCTGGCTGACCGCCCAACGACCCCCGCCCATTGACGTCAATAATGACGTATGTTCCCATAGTAACGCCA
ATAGGGACTTTCCATTGACGTCAATGGGTGGAGTATTTACGGTAAACTGCCCACTTGGCAGTACATCAAG
TGTATCATATGCCAAGTCCGCCCCCTATTGACGTCAATGACGGTAAATGGCCCGCCTGGCATTATGCCCA
GTACATGACCTTACGGGACTTTCCTACTTGGCAGTACATCTACGTATTAGTCATCGCTATTACCATGGTG
ATGCGGTTTTGGCAGTACACCAATGGGCGTGGATAGCGGTTTGACTCACGGGGATTTCCAAGTCTCCACC
CCATTGACGTCAATGGGAGTTTGTTTTGGCACCAAAATCAACGGGACTTTCCAAAATGTCGTAATAACCC
CGCCCCGTTGACGCAAATGGGCGGTAGGCGTGTACGGTGGGAGGTCTATATAAGCAGAGCTCGTTTAGTG
AACCGTCAGAATTTTGTAATACGACTCACTATAGGGCGGCCGGGAATTCGCCACCATGGTGAGCAAGGGC
GAGGAGCTGTTCACCGGGGTGGTGCCCATCCTGGTCGAGCTGGACGGCGACGTAAACGGCCACAAGTTCA
GCGTGTCCGGCGAGGGCGAGGGCGATGCCACCTACGGCAAGCTGACCCTGAAGTTCATCTGCACCACCGG
CAAGCTGCCCGTGCCCTGGCCCACCCTCGTGACCACCCTGACCTACGGCTAAGGAAGATATCTAGGGATA
ACAGGGTAATCCCGGGGGCCTATTACGGCGTGCAGTGCTTCAGCCGCTACCCCGACCACATGAAGCAGCA
CGACTTCTTCAAGTCCGCCATGCCCGAAGGCTACGTCCAGGAGCGCACCATCTTCTTCAAGGACGACGGC
AACTACAAGACCCGCGCCGAGGTGAAGTTCGAGGGCGACACCCTGGTGAACCGCATCGAGCTGAAGGGCA
TCGACTTCAAGGAGGACGGCAACATCCTGGGGCACAAGCTGGAGTACAACTACAACAGCCACAACGTCTA
TATCATGGCCGACAAGCAGAAGAACGGCATCAAGGTGAACTTCAAGATCCGCCACAACATCGAGGACGGC
AGCGTGCAGCTCGCCGACCACTACCAGCAGAACACCCCCATCGGCGACGGCCCCGTGCTGCTGCCCGACA
ACCACTACCTGAGCACCCAGTCCGCCCTGAGCAAAGACCCCAACGAGAAGCGCGATCACATGGTCCTGCT
GGAGTTCGTGACCGCCGCCGGGATCACTCTCGGCATGGACGAGCTGTACAAGTAAGGCCGGCCAGCCACG
GCTTCCCCCCTGAGGTGGCCGCTCAGGACGATGGCACCCTGCCCATGAGCTGCGCCCAGGAGAGCGGCAT
GGACAGGCACCCCGCCGCTTGCGCCAGCGCTAGGATCAACGTGGGTGAGGGCAGAGGAAGTCTTCTAACA
TGCGGTGACGTGGAGGAGAATCCGGGCCCTGTGGTACCCTCGAGGTTTAAACGGCCGGCCGCGGTCATAG
CTGTTTCCTGAACAGATCCCGGGTGGCATCCCTGTGACCCCTCCCCAGTGCCTCTCCTGGCCCTGGAAGT
TGCCACTCCAGTGCCCACCAGCCTTGTCCTAATAAAATTAAGTTGCATCATTTTGTCTGACTAGGTGTCC
TTCTATAATATTATGGGGTGGAGGGGGGTGGTATGGAGCAAGGGGCAAGTTGGGAAGACAACCTGTAGGG
CCTGCGGGGTCTATTGGGAACCAAGCTGGAGTGCAGTGGCACAATCTTGGCTCACTGCAATCTCCGCCTC
CTGGGTTCAAGCGATTCTCCTGCCTCAGCCTCCCGAGTTGTTGGGATTCCAGGCATGCATGACCAGGCTC
AGCTAATTTTTGTTTTTTTGGTAGAGACGGGGTTTCACCATATTGGCCAGGCTGGTCTCCAACTCCTAAT
CTCAGGTGATCTACCCACCTTGGCCTCCCAAATTGCTGGGATTACAGGCGTGAACCACTGCTCCCTTCCC
TGTCCTTCTGATTTTAAAATAACTATACCAGCAGGAGGACGTCCAGACACAGCATAGGCTACCTGGCCAT
GCCCAACCGGTGGGACATTTGAGTTGCTTGCTTGGCACTGTCCTCTCATGCGTTGGGTCCACTCAGTAGA
TGCCTGTTGAATTGGGTACGCGGCCAGCTTGGCTGTGGAATGTGTGTCAGTTAGGGTGTGGAAAGTCCCC
AGGCTCCCCAGCAGGCAGAAGTATGCAAAGCATGCATCTCAATTAGTCAGCAACCAGGTGTGGAAAGTCC
CCAGGCTCCCCAGCAGGCAGAAGTATGCAAAGCATGCATCTCAATTAGTCAGCAACCATAGTCCCGCCCC
TAACTCCGCCCATCCCGCCCCTAACTCCGCCCAGTTCCGCCCATTCTCCGCCCCATGGCTGACTAATTTT
TTTTATTTATGCAGAGGCCGAGGCCGCCTCGGCCTCTGAGCTATTCCAGAAGTAGTGAGGAGGCTTTTTT
GGAGGCCTAGGCTTTTGCAAAAAGCTCCCGGGAGCTTGTATATCCATTTTCGGATCTGATCAAGAGACAG
GATGAGGATCGTTTCGCATGATTGAACAAGATGGATTGCACGCAGGTTCTCCGGCCGCTTGGGTGGAGAG
GCTATTCGGCTATGACTGGGCACAACAGACAATCGGCTGCTCTGATGCCGCCGTGTTCCGGCTGTCAGCG
CAGGGGCGCCCGGTTCTTTTTGTCAAGACCGACCTGTCCGGTGCCCTGAATGAACTGCAGGACGAGGCAG
CGCGGCTATCGTGGCTGGCCACGACGGGCGTTCCTTGCGCAGCTGTGCTCGACGTTGTCACTGAAGCGGG
AAGGGACTGGCTGCTATTGGGCGAAGTGCCGGGGCAGGATCTCCTGTCATCTCACCTTGCTCCTGCCGAG
AAAGTATCCATCATGGCTGATGCAATGCGGCGGCTGCATACGCTTGATCCGGCTACCTGCCCATTCGACC
ACCAAGCGAAACATCGCATCGAGCGAGCACGTACTCGGATGGAAGCCGGTCTTGTCGATCAGGATGATCT
GGACGAAGAGCATCAGGGGCTCGCGCCAGCCGAACTGTTCGCCAGGCTCAAGGCGCGCATGCCCGACGGC
GAGGATCTCGTCGTGACCCATGGCGATGCCTGCTTGCCGAATATCATGGTGGAAAATGGCCGCTTTTCTG
GATTCATCGACTGTGGCCGGCTGGGTGTGGCGGACCGCTATCAGGACATAGCGTTGGCTACCCGTGATAT
TGCTGAAGAGCTTGGCGGCGAATGGGCTGACCGCTTCCTCGTGCTTTACGGTATCGCCGCTCCCGATTCG
CAGCGCATCGCCTTCTATCGCCTTCTTGACGAGTTCTTCTGAGCGGGACTCTGGGGTTCGAAATGACCGA
CCAAGCGACGCCCAACCTGCCATCACGAGATTTCGATTCCACCGCCGCCTTCTATGAAAGGTTGGGCTTC
GGAATCGTTTTCCGGGACGCCGGCTGGATGATCCTCCAGCGCGGGGATCTCATGCTGGAGTTCTTCGCCC
ACCCCAACTTGTTTATTGCAGCTTATAATGGTTACAAATAAAGCAATAGCATCACAAATTTCACAAATAA
AGCATTTTTTTCACTGCATTCTAGTTGTGGTTTGTCCAAACTCATCAATGTATCTTATCATGTCTGTATA
CCGTCGACCTCTAGCTAGAGCTTGGCGTAATCATGGTCATAGCTGTTTCCTGTGTGAAATTGTTATCCGC
TCACAATTCCACACAACATACGAGCCGGAAGCATAAAGTGTAAAGCCTGGGGTGCCTAATGAGTGAGCTA
ACTCACATTAATTGCGTTGCGCTCACTGCCCGCTTTCCAGTCGGGAAACCTGTCGTGCCAGCTGCATTAA
TGAATCGGCCAACGCGCGGGGAGAGGCGGTTTGCGTATTGGGCGCTCTTCCGCTTCCTCGCTCACTGACT
CGCTGCGCTCGGTCGTTCGGCTGCGGCGAGCGGTATCAGCTCACTCAAAGGCGGTAATACGGTTATCCAC
AGAATCAGGGGATAACGCAGGAAAGAACATGTGAGCAAAAGGCCAGCAAAAGGCCAGGAACCGTAAAAAG
GCCGCGTTGCTGGCGTTTTTCCATAGGCTCCGCCCCCCTGACGAGCATCACAAAAATCGACGCTCAAGTC
AGAGGTGGCGAAACCCGACAGGACTATAAAGATACCAGGCGTTTCCCCCTGGAAGCTCCCTCGTGCGCTC
TCCTGTTCCGACCCTGCCGCTTACCGGATACCTGTCCGCCTTTCTCCCTTCGGGAAGCGTGGCGCTTTCT
CATAGCTCACGCTGTAGGTATCTCAGTTCGGTGTAGGTCGTTCGCTCCAAGCTGGGCTGTGTGCACGAAC
CCCCCGTTCAGCCCGACCGCTGCGCCTTATCCGGTAACTATCGTCTTGAGTCCAACCCGGTAAGACACGA
CTTATCGCCACTGGCAGCAGCCACTGGTAACAGGATTAGCAGAGCGAGGTATGTAGGCGGTGCTACAGAG
TTCTTGAAGTGGTGGCCTAACTACGGCTACACTAGAAGAACAGTATTTGGTATCTGCGCTCTGCTGAAGC
CAGTTACCTTCGGAAAAAGAGTTGGTAGCTCTTGATCCGGCAAACAAACCACCGCTGGTAGCGGTGGTTT
TTTTGTTTGCAAGCAGCAGATTACGCGCAGAAAAAAAGGATCTCAAGAAGATCCTTTGATCTTTTCTACG
GGGTCTGACGCTCAGTGGAACGAAAACTCACGTTAAGGGATTTTGGTCATGAGATTATCAAAAAGGATCT
TCACCTAGATCCTTTTAAATTAAAAATGAAGTTTTAAATCAATCTAAAGTATATATGAGTAAACTTGGTC
TGACAGTTACCAATGCTTAATCAGTGAGGCACCTATCTCAGCGATCTGTCTATTTCGTTCATCCATAGTT
GCCTGACTCCCCGTCGTGTAGATAACTACGATACGGGAGGGCTTACCATCTGGCCCCAGTGCTGCAATGA
TACCGCGAGACCCACGCTCACCGGCTCCAGATTTATCAGCAATAAACCAGCCAGCCGGAAGGGCCGAGCG
CAGAAGTGGTCCTGCAACTTTATCCGCCTCCATCCAGTCTATTAATTGTTGCCGGGAAGCTAGAGTAAGT
AGTTCGCCAGTTAATAGTTTGCGCAACGTTGTTGCCATTGCTACAGGCATCGTGGTGTCACGCTCGTCGT
TTGGTATGGCTTCATTCAGCTCCGGTTCCCAACGATCAAGGCGAGTTACATGATCCCCCATGTTGTGCAA
AAAAGCGGTTAGCTCCTTCGGTCCTCCGATCGTTGTCAGAAGTAAGTTGGCCGCAGTGTTATCACTCATG
GTTATGGCAGCACTGCATAATTCTCTTACTGTCATGCCATCCGTAAGATGCTTTTCTGTGACTGGTGAGT
ACTCAACCAAGTCATTCTGAGAATAGTGTATGCGGCGACCGAGTTGCTCTTGCCCGGCGTCAATACGGGA
TAATACCGCGCCACATAGCAGAACTTTAAAAGTGCTCATCATTGGAAAACGTTCTTCGGGGCGAAAACTC
TCAAGGATCTTACCGCTGTTGAGATCCAGTTCGATGTAACCCACTCGTGCACCCAACTGATCTTCAGCAT
CTTTTACTTTCACCAGCGTTTCTGGGTGAGCAAAAACAGGAAGGCAAAATGCCGCAAAAAAGGGAATAAG
GGCGACACGGAAATGTTGAATACTCATACTCTTCCTTTTTCAATATTATTGAAGCATTTATCAGGGTTAT
TGTCTCATGAGCGGATACATATTTGAATGTATTTAGAAAAATAAACAAATAGGGGTTCCGCGCACATTTC
CCCGAAAAGTGCCACCTG
[124 nt withheld, positions 6319-6442]
C
[91 nt withheld, positions 6444-6534]
A
[49 nt withheld, positions 6536-6584]
CCTTTGACGTTGGAGTCCACGTTCTTT
[37 nt withheld, positions 6612-6648]
ACCCTATCTCGGTCTATTCTTTTGATTTATAAGGGATTTTGCCGATTTCGGCCTATTGGTTAAAAAATGA
GCTGATTTAACAAAAATTTAACGCGAATTTTAACAAAATATTAACGCTTACAATTT
