>Addgene plasmid #113619 | pCMV6-AC 4-μHOM | depositor partial sequence | sequence record 214470 | Insert
GAATTCGCCACCATGGTGAGCAAGGGCGAGGAGCTGTTCACCGGGGTGGTGCCCATCCTGGTCGAGCTGG
ACGGCGACGTAAACGGCCACAAGTTCAGCGTGTCCGGCGAGGGCGAGGGCGATGCCACCTACGGCAAGCT
GACCCTGAAGTTCATCTGCACCACCGGCAAGCTGCCCGTGCCCTGGCCCACCCTCGTGACCACCCTGACC
TACGGCTAAGGAAGATATCTAGGGATAACAGGGTAATCCCGGGGGCCTATTACGGCGTGCAGTGCTTCAG
CCGCTACCCCGACCACATGAAGCAGCACGACTTCTTCAAGTCCGCCATGCCCGAAGGCTACGTCCAGGAG
CGCACCATCTTCTTCAAGGACGACGGCAACTACAAGACCCGCGCCGAGGTGAAGTTCGAGGGCGACACCC
TGGTGAACCGCATCGAGCTGAAGGGCATCGACTTCAAGGAGGACGGCAACATCCTGGGGCACAAGCTGGA
GTACAACTACAACAGCCACAACGTCTATATCATGGCCGACAAGCAGAAGAACGGCATCAAGGTGAACTTC
AAGATCCGCCACAACATCGAGGACGGCAGCGTGCAGCTCGCCGACCACTACCAGCAGAACACCCCCATCG
GCGACGGCCCCGTGCTGCTGCCCGACAACCACTACCTGAGCACCCAGTCCGCCCTGAGCAAAGACCCCAA
CGAGAAGCGCGATCACATGGTCCTGCTGGAGTTCGTGACCGCCGCCGGGATCACTCTCGGCATGGACGAG
CTGTACAAGTAAGGCCGGCCAGCCACGGCTTCCCCCCTGAGGTGGCCGCTCAGGACGATGGCACCCTGCC
CATGAGCTGCGCCCAGGAGAGCGGCATGGACAGGCACCCCGCCGCTTGCGCCAGCGCTAGGATCAACGTG
GGTGAGGGCAGAGGAAGTCTTCTAACATGCGGTGACGTGGAGGAGAATCCGGGCCCTGTGGTACCCTCGA
G
